>Addgene plasmid #188315 | pTXTL-T7max-LuzGFPHis | addgene full sequence | sequence record 374566 | Addgene NGS Result
AAAAGCATCTTACGGATGGCATGACAGTAAGAGAATTATGCAGTGCTGCCATAACCATGAGTGATAACAC
TGCGGCCAACTTACTTCTGACAACGATCGGAGGACCGAAGGAGCTAACCGCTTTTTTGCACAACATGGGG
GATCATGTAACTCGCCTTGATCGTTGGGAACCGGAGCTGAATGAAGCCATACCAAACGACGAGCGTGACA
CCACGATGCCTGTAGCAATGGCAACAACGTTGCGCAAACTATTAACTGGCGAACTACTTACTCTAGCTTC
CCGGCAACAATTAATAGACTGGATGGAGGCGGATAAAGTTGCAGGACCACTTCTGCGCTCGGCCCTTCCG
GCTGGCTGGTTTATTGCTGATAAATCTGGAGCCGGTGAGCGTGGGTCGCGCGGTATCATTGCAGCACTGG
GGCCAGATGGTAAGCCCTCCCGTATCGTAGTTATCTACACGACGGGGAGTCAGGCAACTATGGATGAACG
AAATAGACAGATCGCTGAGATAGGTGCCTCACTGATTAAGCATTGGTAACTGTCAGACCAAGTTTACTCA
TATATACTTTAGATTGATTTAAAACTTCATTTTTAATTTAAAAGGATCTAGGTGAAGATCCTTTTTGATA
ATCTCATGACCAAAATCCCTTAACGTGAGTTTTCGTTCCACTGAGCGTCAGACCCCGTAGAAAAGATCAA
AGGATCTTCTTGAGATCCTTTTTTTCTGCGCGTAATCTGCTGCTTGCAAACAAAAAAACCACCGCTACCA
GCGGTGGTTTGTTTGCCGGATCAAGAGCTACCAACTCTTTTTCCGAAGGTAACTGGCTTCAGCAGAGCGC
AGATACCAAATACTGTTCTTCTAGTGTAGCCGTAGTTAGGCCACCACTTCAAGAACTCTGTAGCACCGCC
TACATACCTCGCTCTGCTAATCCTGTTACCAGTGGCTGCTGCCAGTGGCGATAAGTCGTGTCTTACCGGG
TTGGACTCAAGACGATAGTTACCGGATAAGGCGCAGCGGTCGGGCTGAACGGGGGGTTCGTGCACACAGC
CCAGCTTGGAGCGAACGACCTACACCGAACTGAGATACCTACAGCGTGAGCTATGAGAAAGCGCCACGCT
TCCCGAAGGGAGAAAGGCGGACAGGTATCCGGTAAGCGGCAGGGTCGGAACAGGAGAGCGCACGAGGGAG
CTTCCAGGGGGAAACGCCTGGTATCTTTATAGTCCTGTCGGGTTTCGCCACCTCTGACTTGAGCGTCGAT
TTTTGTGATGCTCGTCAGGGGGGCGGAGCCTATGGAAAAACGCCAGCAACGCGGCCTTTTTACGGTTCCT
GGCCTTTTGCTGGCCTTTTGCTCACATGGCTCGACAGATCTAATTCTAATACGACTCACTATAGGGAAAT
AATTTTGTTTAACTTTAAGAAGGAGATATACCGGTATGACTAGTATGCGTATCAACATCTCCCTGTCGTC
GTTATTCGAACGGTTAAGTAAACTGAGCTCTCGTTCAATTGCGATTACCTGTGGAGTTGTCCTCGCCTCT
GCTATTGCTTTTCCCATCATACGTCGGGATTATCAGACGTTCCTGGAGGTTGGTCCTAGCTATGCCCCGC
AAAACTTTCGCGGCTACATTATCGTTTGCGTACTTAGCTTGTTCCGCCAAGAGCAGAAAGGCCTGGCGAT
CTACGACCGGCTCCCAGAGAAGCGCCGCTGGCTGGCGGATCTGCCATTTCGTGAAGGTACCAGACCGAGT
ATTACCTCACACATTATCCAGCGCCAGCGCACTCAACTTGTGGATCAGGAATTTGCCACACGTGAACTGA
TTGACAAGGTTATTCCGAGGGTGCAAGCACGACATACCGATAAAACATTTTTGAGCACGAGCAAGTTTGA
ATTTCATGCGAAAGCCATTTTCCTGTTGCCATCGATTCCAATCAACGACCCGCTGAACATACCTAGTCAT
GATACGGTGCGTCGAACGAAACGCGAAATTGCCCACATGCATGACTATCACGATTGCACCCTTCACCTAG
CTCTGGCGGCACAGGATGGAAAAGAAGTCCTGAAAAAAGGCTGGGGCCAGCGTCATCCGCTGGCGGGGCC
GGGTGTGCCTGGGCCGCCGACTGAATGGACTTTCTTATACGCACCCCGTAATGAGGAAGAAGCGCGCGTG
GTAGAAATGATTGTGGAAGCATCCATCGGCTATATGACCAATGATCCGGCAGGTAAAATCGTCGAGAATG
CCAAAGGAGGTGGTGGATCGGGCGGAGGGGGATCAATGGAGCTTTTCACTGGCGTTGTTCCCATCCTGGT
CGAGCTGGACGGCGACGTAAACGGCCACAAGTTCAGCGTGTCCGGCGAGGGCGAGGGCGATGCCACCTAC
GGCAAGCTGACCCTGAAGTTCATCTGCACCACCGGCAAGCTGCCCGTGCCCTGGCCCACCCTCGTGACCA
CCCTGACCTACGGCGTGCAGTGCTTCAGCCGCTACCCCGACCACATGAAGCAGCACGACTTCTTCAAGTC
CGCCATGCCCGAAGGCTACGTCCAGGAGCGCACCATCTTCTTCAAGGACGACGGCAACTACAAGACCCGC
GCCGAGGTGAAGTTCGAGGGCGACACCCTGGTGAACCGCATCGAGCTGAAGGGCATCGACTTCAAGGAGG
ACGGCAACATCCTGGGGCACAAGCTGGAGTACAACTACAACAGCCACAACGTCTATATCATGGCCGACAA
GCAGAAGAACGGCATCAAGGTGAACTTCAAGATCCGCCACAACATCGAGGACGGCAGCGTGCAGCTCGCC
GACCACTACCAGCAGAACACCCCCATCGGCGACGGCCCCGTGCTGCTGCCCGACAACCACTACCTGAGCA
CCCAGTCCGCCCTGAGCAAAGACCCCAACGAGAAGCGCGATCACATGGTCCTGCTGGAGTTCGTGACCGC
CGCCGGGATCACGCGTGGAGGTGGCCATCACCATCATCACCATCACCACGGATAACTCGAGCAAAGCCCG
CCGAAAGGCGGGCTTTTCTGTACAACAACAATTGCATTCATTTTATGTTTCAGGTTCAGGGGGAGATGTG
GGAGGTTTTTTAAAGCAAGTAAAACCTCTACAAATGTGGTAAAATCGATAAGGATCCGGGCTGGCGTAAT
AGCGAAGAGGCCCGCACCGATCGCCCTTCCCAACAGTTGCGCAGCCTGAATGGCGAATGG
[124 nt withheld, positions 3211-3334]
C
[91 nt withheld, positions 3336-3426]
A
[49 nt withheld, positions 3428-3476]
CCTTTGACGTTGGAGTCCACGTTCTTT
[37 nt withheld, positions 3504-3540]
ACCCTATCTCGGTCTATTCTTTTGATTTATAAGGGATTTTGCCGATTTCGGCCTATTGGTTAAAAAATGA
GCTGATTTAACAAAAATTTAACGCGAATTTTAACAAAATATTAACGCTTACAATTTCCTGATGCGGTATT
TTCTCCTTACGCATCTGTGCGGTATTTCACACCGCATATGGTGCACTCTCAGTACAATCTGCTCTGATGC
CGCATAGTTAAGCCAGCCCCGACACCCGCCAACACCCGCTGACGCGCCCTGACGGGCTTGTCTGCTCCCG
GCATCCGCTTACAGACAAGCTGTGACCGTCTCCGGGAGCTGCATGTGTCAGAGGTTTTCACCGTCATCAC
CGAAACGCGCGAGACGAAAGGGCCTCGTGATACGCCTATTTTTATAGGTTAATGTCATGATAATAATGGT
TTCTTAGACGTCAGGTGGCACTTTTCGGGGAAATGTGCGCGGAACCCCTATTTGTTTATTTTTCTAAATA
CATTCAAATATGTATCCGCTCATGAGACAATAACCCTGATAAATGCTTCAATAATATTGAAAAAGGAAGA
GTATGAGTATTCAACATTTCCGTGTCGCCCTTATTCCCTTTTTTGCGGCATTTTGCCTTCCTGTTTTTGC
TCACCCAGAAACGCTGGTGAAAGTAAAAGATGCTGAAGATCAGTTGGGTGCACGAGTGGGTTACATCGAA
CTGGATCTCAACAGCGGTAAGATCCTTGAGAGTTTTCGCCCCGAAGAACGTTTTCCAATGATGAGCACTT
TTAAAGTTCTGCTATGTGGCGCGGTATTATCCCGTATTGACGCCGGGCAAGAGCAACTCGGTCGCCGCAT
ACACTATTCTCAGAATGACTTGGTTGAGTACTCACCAGTCACAG
Features (pLannotate 1.2.2; 11 found; start..end, strand, type, name):
    710..1298    +  rep_origin     ori: high-copy-number ColE1/pMB1/pBR322/pUC origin of replication
   1377..1395    +  promoter       T7 promoter: promoter for bacteriophage T7 RNA polymerase
   1404..1426    +  RBS            RBS: efficient ribosome binding site from bacteriophage T7 gene 10 (Olins and Rangwala, 1989)
   2279..2950    +  CDS            (3-F)Tyr-EGFP: (3-F)Tyr-EGFP is a basic (constitutively fluorescent) green fluorescent protein published in 2004, derived from Aequorea victoria.
   3053..3121    -  CDS            large T antigen (fragment): large T antigen from SV40 (simian virus 40)
   3140..3207    +  CDS            lacZα (fragment): LacZα fragment of β-galactosidase; lacZ fragment
   3211..3639    +  rep_origin     f1 ori (sequence partly withheld): f1 bacteriophage origin of replication; arrow indicates direction of (+) strand synthesis
   3667..3766    -  misc_feature   bom (fragment): basis of mobility region from pBR322
   3868..3903    -  CDS            rop (fragment): Rop protein, which maintains plasmids at low copy number; rop
   3998..4102    +  promoter       AmpR promoter: bla
   4103..539     +  CDS            AmpR (across the origin): β-lactamase; bla; confers resistance to ampicillin, carbenicillin, and related antibiotics
