[The description below was written by a language model from this plasmid's Addgene catalogue record and pLannotate feature annotations shown in this document.]
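Description:
pTXTL-T7max-LuzGFPHis is a high-copy bacterial plasmid built for cell-free (TXTL) protein expression, based on the pCI-T7Max-UTR1-CTerminus8xHis-T500 backbone. It is propagated in E. coli through a ColE1/pUC-type origin of replication and selected with ampicillin via a β-lactamase gene driven by its own promoter. The sequenced record of about 4.4 kb also carries an f1 phage origin. It further contains short fragments annotated as lacZα, SV40 large T antigen, bom and rop, which appear to be non-functional backbone remnants rather than designed parts.

The payload is a synthetic fusion of roughly 1.6 kb joining Luz, a luciferase, to eGFP, with an 8x His tag at the C terminus of the fusion. Transcription is driven by the T7Max promoter, which the feature table detects as a T7 RNA polymerase promoter. It is followed by the efficient ribosome binding site from phage T7 gene 10, corresponding to the UTR1 named in the backbone. The automated annotation recognises only the GFP portion of the open reading frame, labelling it as an EGFP variant. The Luz segment, which would occupy the unannotated stretch between the RBS and GFP, is not called, nor are the His tag or the T500 terminator implied by the backbone name.

Fusing the luciferase to a fluorescent protein gives two readouts from one polypeptide: luminescence from Luz and fluorescence from eGFP. The His tag would permit affinity purification or detection. The record states its purpose as T7-driven expression of Luz-eGFP in TXTL reactions, in the context of work expanding luciferase reporter options for cell-free expression systems.
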