Addgene plasmid #188315: pTXTL-T7max-LuzGFPHis
Purpose: Expression of Luz-eGFP via a T7 promoter in TXTL
Depositing lab: Kate Adamala. Depositing organization: University of Minnesota. Publication: Expanding luciferase reporter systems for cell-free protein expression. Sato W, Rasmussen M, Deich C, Engelhart AE, Adamala KP. Sci Rep. 2022 Jul 7;12(1):11489. doi: 10.1038/s41598-022-15624-6. PubMed 35798760.
Backbone
  Vector backbone: pCI-T7Max-UTR1-CTerminus8xHis-T500
  Backbone manufacturer: Adamala Lab
  Backbone size w/o insert (bp): 2867
  Vector type: Bacterial Expression, Luciferase, Synthetic Biology
Growth in bacteria
  Bacterial resistance: Ampicillin, 100 μg/mL
  Growth temperature: 37°C
  Growth strain: NEB5alpha
  Copy number: High Copy
Gene/Insert
  Gene/Insert name: Luz-GFP fusion
  Species: Synthetic
  Insert size (bp): 1557
  Promoter: T7Max
  Tag / fusion protein: 8x His-tag (C terminal on insert)
  Cloning method: Unknown
  Sequencing primers: 5′ AATAATTTTGTTTAACTTTAAGAAGGAGATATA; 3′ GTTGTTGTACAGAAAAGCCCG
Resource information
  A portion of this plasmid was derived from a plasmid made by: Daniel Voytas Lab for Luz, Vincent Noireaux Lab for eGFP
Terms and licenses: Academic/Nonprofit Terms; Industry Terms: Not Available to Industry
How to cite: pTXTL-T7max-LuzGFPHis was a gift from Kate Adamala (Addgene plasmid # 188315 ; http://n2t.net/addgene:188315 ; RRID:Addgene_188315)
