>Addgene plasmid #188315 | pTXTL-T7max-LuzGFPHis | depositor partial sequence | sequence record 365546 | eGFP gene
ATGGAGCTTTTCACTGGCGTTGTTCCCATCCTGGTCGAGCTGGACGGCGACGTAAACGGCCACAAGTTCA
GCGTGTCCGGCGAGGGCGAGGGCGATGCCACCTACGGCAAGCTGACCCTGAAGTTCATCTGCACCACCGG
CAAGCTGCCCGTGCCCTGGCCCACCCTCGTGACCACCCTGACCTACGGCGTGCAGTGCTTCAGCCGCTAC
CCCGACCACATGAAGCAGCACGACTTCTTCAAGTCCGCCATGCCCGAAGGCTACGTCCAGGAGCGCACCA
TCTTCTTCAAGGACGACGGCAACTACAAGACCCGCGCCGAGGTGAAGTTCGAGGGCGACACCCTGGTGAA
CCGCATCGAGCTGAAGGGCATCGACTTCAAGGAGGACGGCAACATCCTGGGGCACAAGCTGGAGTACAAC
TACAACAGCCACAACGTCTATATCATGGCCGACAAGCAGAAGAACGGCATCAAGGTGAACTTCAAGATCC
GCCACAACATCGAGGACGGCAGCGTGCAGCTCGCCGACCACTACCAGCAGAACACCCCCATCGGCGACGG
CCCCGTGCTGCTGCCCGACAACCACTACCTGAGCACCCAGTCCGCCCTGAGCAAAGACCCCAACGAGAAG
CGCGATCACATGGTCCTGCTGGAGTTCGTGACCGCCGCCGGGATC
