>Addgene plasmid #188315 | pTXTL-T7max-LuzGFPHis | depositor partial sequence | sequence record 365547 | Luz gene
ATGCGTATCAACATCTCCCTGTCGTCGTTATTCGAACGGTTAAGTAAACTGAGCTCTCGTTCAATTGCGA
TTACCTGTGGAGTTGTCCTCGCCTCTGCTATTGCTTTTCCCATCATACGTCGGGATTATCAGACGTTCCT
GGAGGTTGGTCCTAGCTATGCCCCGCAAAACTTTCGCGGCTACATTATCGTTTGCGTACTTAGCTTGTTC
CGCCAAGAGCAGAAAGGCCTGGCGATCTACGACCGGCTCCCAGAGAAGCGCCGCTGGCTGGCGGATCTGC
CATTTCGTGAAGGTACCAGACCGAGTATTACCTCACACATTATCCAGCGCCAGCGCACTCAACTTGTGGA
TCAGGAATTTGCCACACGTGAACTGATTGACAAGGTTATTCCGAGGGTGCAAGCACGACATACCGATAAA
ACATTTTTGAGCACGAGCAAGTTTGAATTTCATGCGAAAGCCATTTTCCTGTTGCCATCGATTCCAATCA
ACGACCCGCTGAACATACCTAGTCATGATACGGTGCGTCGAACGAAACGCGAAATTGCCCACATGCATGA
CTATCACGATTGCACCCTTCACCTAGCTCTGGCGGCACAGGATGGAAAAGAAGTCCTGAAAAAAGGCTGG
GGCCAGCGTCATCCGCTGGCGGGGCCGGGTGTGCCTGGGCCGCCGACTGAATGGACTTTCTTATACGCAC
CCCGTAATGAGGAAGAAGCGCGCGTGGTAGAAATGATTGTGGAAGCATCCATCGGCTATATGACCAATGA
TCCGGCAGGTAAAATCGTCGAGAATGCCAAA
