>Addgene plasmid #188315 | pTXTL-T7max-LuzGFPHis | depositor partial sequence | sequence record 365583 | pTXTL-T7max-LuzGFPHis sequence 1156 bps
NNNNNNNNNNNNNNNCNNNAGCGGCAGGGTCGGAACAGGAGAGCGCACGAGGGAGCTTCCAGGGGGAAAC
GCCTGGTATCTTTATAGTCCTGTCGGGTTTCGCCACCTCTGACTTGAGCGTCGATTTTTGTGATGCTCGT
CAGGGGGGCGGAGCCTATGGAAAAACGCCAGCAACGCGGCCTTTTTACGGTTCCTGGCCTTTTGCTGGCC
TTTTGCTCACATGGCTCGACAGATCTAATTCTAATACGACTCACTATAGGGAAATAATTTTGTTTAACTT
TAAGAAGGAGATATACCGGTATGACTAGTATGCGTATCAACATCTCCCTGTCGTCGTTATTCGAACGGTT
AAGTAAACTGAGCTCTCGTTCAATTGCGATTACCTGTGGAGTTGTCCTCGCCTCTGCTATTGCTTTTCCC
ATCATACGTCGGGATTATCAGACGTTCCTGGAGGTTGGTCCTAGCTATGCCCCGCAAAACTTTCGCGGCT
ACATTATCGTTTGCGTACTTAGCTTGTTCCGCCAAGAGCAGAAAGGCCTGGCGATCTACGACCGGCTCCC
AGAGAAGCGCCGCTGGCTGGCGGATCTGCCATTTCGTGAAGGTACCAGACCGAGTATTACCTCACACATT
ATCCAGCGCCAGCGCACTCAACTTGTGGATCAGGAATTTGCCACACGTGAACTGATTGACAAGGTTATTC
CGAGGGTGCAAGCACGACATACCGATAAAACATTTTTGAGCACGAGCAAGTTTGAATTTCATGCGAAAGC
CATTTTCCTGTTGCCATCGATTCCAATCAACGACCCGCTGAACATACCTAGTCATGATACGGTGCGTCGA
ACGAAACGCGAAATTGCCCACATGCATGACTATCACGATTGCACCCTTCACCTAGCTCTGGCGGCACAGG
GATGGGAAAAGAAGTCCTGAAAAAAANNCTGGGGGCCAGCGTCATCCGCTGGNCGGGNNNGGGTGTGCCC
TGNNCGCCGACTGAATNNNCTTTCTTATACNCCACCCCCGTAATGANNNNNNCGCGNCGTGGNNANAAAN
NGATGNNNNNCATCCCATCNGGNTATNTNGANNNNGANTCCGGGCNNNNAAANNCGNNCGANAANNNNNN
NNNNGNNGNNTCNNNGNNNNNNNNNNCANTNGGNAN
