>Addgene plasmid #188315 | pTXTL-T7max-LuzGFPHis | depositor partial sequence | sequence record 365584 | pTXTL-T7max-LuzGFPHis sequence 1123 bps
NNNNNNNNNNNNNNNNNNNCGCGCGTGGTAGANTGATTGTGGAAGCATCCATCGGCTATATGACCAATGA
TCCGGCAGGTAAAATCGTCGAGAATGCCAAAGGAGGTGGTGGATCGGGCGGAGGGGGATCAATGGAGCTT
TTCACTGGCGTTGTTCCCATCCTGGTCGAGCTGGACGGCGACGTAAACGGCCACAAGTTCAGCGTGTCCG
GCGAGGGCGAGGGCGATGCCACCTACGGCAAGCTGACCCTGAAGTTCATCTGCACCACCGGCAAGCTGCC
CGTGCCCTGGCCCACCCTCGTGACCACCCTGACCTACGGCGTGCAGTGCTTCAGCCGCTACCCCGACCAC
ATGAAGCAGCACGACTTCTTCAAGTCCGCCATGCCCGAAGGCTACGTCCAGGAGCGCACCATCTTCTTCA
AGGACGACGGCAACTACAAGACCCGCGCCGAGGTGAAGTTCGAGGGCGACACCCTGGTGAACCGCATCGA
GCTGAAGGGCATCGACTTCAAGGAGGACGGCAACATCCTGGGGCACAAGCTGGAGTACAACTACAACAGC
CACAACGTCTATATCATGGCCGACAAGCAGAAGAACGGCATCAAGGTGAACTTCAAGATCCGCCACAACA
TCGAGGACGGCAGCGTGCAGCTCGCCGACCACTACCAGCAGAACACCCCCATCGGCGACGGCCCCGTGCT
GCTGCCCGACAACCACTACCTGAGCACCCAGTCCGCCCTGAGCAAAGACCCCAACGAGAAGCGCGATCAC
ATGGTCCTGCTGGAGTTCGTGACCGCCGCCGGGATCACGCGTGGAGGTGGCCATCACCATCATCACCATC
ACCACGGATAACTCGAGCAAAGCCCGCCGAAAGGGCGGGCTTTTCTGTACAACAACAATTGCATTCATTT
TATGTTTCNGNTTCNNGGGGAGATGTGGGAGGTTTTTTNAAGCAAGTAAAAACCTCTACAATGTGGNAAA
AATCGATAAGNATCCGGGNTGGNNTAANNANCGAAGANNNCGCACCGATCGNCCNNCCANANNNCGCAGC
CNTGANNNNGANNGNCGCNCCCNNNANCGNNGCNNNNNNNNNNGNNNNNNNGTACNNNCAGNNNNNNNNN
NNN
